>Addgene plasmid #135640 | pAAV-S5E5-dTom-nlsdTom | addgene full sequence | sequence record 272252 | Addgene NGS Result
CCTGCAGGCAGCTGCGCGCTCGCTCGCTCACTGAGGCCGCCCGGGCGTCGGGCGACCTTTGGTCGCCCGG
CCTCAGTGAGCGAGCGAGCGCGCAGAGAGGGAGTGGCCAACTCCATCACTAGGGGTTCCTGCGGCCGCAC
GCGTTTAATTAAACTAGTGGTTTAATGTTTTGATATTTAGGAGAAAATTGCAAAACAAAATGATGACAGT
GTTTGAAAGTGTTTGATCAGTGCCAAGCATCACTTTATGTACTTGGCAAACATGACTTGAGGCCTTAAGC
TGTGATTTGCAAATGTAGATTGGAATCAAGATCTTTATAGATGAGGAAGCAAAAATCAGAAGACAAAATA
ACATTATCAACTTGATCTCATGTGCAGCCAGGGCTGAACTGCAAATGCTGATTTGCCCCAGTCTGGGCTC
CTCAAATCGTTCCTTGGAATCCTATTAGTTGGAACTTTATCTCTGCTCGTGGCAGGGTGCCTGGGACCAT
GTTTATAAATATCTGCTGAATGAAGAATAAGTGAGTCAATCGAACCAGAACTCACTTTGGTTAGTTAATT
TCATTCGTGGTATTTATGGAGAGCAGAAGAAAGAATTCCAGAGACACGATTTGTCAAAACTCTCTAAAGA
AAATGATGACACTATATATTGATGAAAATGAATGTTCTTGTTCTTGCTTTATTTGATTTTCTTGTCCCCC
CACTCCCCATCTGCTAGGGTCTCATTACAGCATAGTTCTTGAATATCCCAGGTTGACCTGAAGTTACAAT
ATATTCTTGATTTAGATGGCAGACATTGGGAATATTTTGACTCTTAAAATTTAATAAAACTTCCTGCAGC
CCGGGCTGGGCATAAAAGTCAGGGCAGAGCCATCTATTGCTTACATTTGCTTCTAGCCTGCAAGTCGAGG
AGCGCAGCCTTCCAGAAGCAGAGCGCGGCGCCTTAAGCTGCAGAAGTTGGTCGTGAGGCACTGGGCACGT
AAGTATCAAGGTTACAAGACAGGTTTAAGGAGACCAATAGAAACTGGGCTTGTCGAGACAGAGAAGACTC
TTGCGTTTCTGATAGGCACCTATTGGTCTTACTGACATCCACTTTGCCTTTCTCTCCACAGCGAGCTCGC
TAGCGCGATCGCTGCCACCATGGTGAGCAAGGGCGAGGAGGTCATCAAAGAGTTCATGCGCTTCAAGGTG
CGCATGGAGGGCTCCATGAACGGCCACGAGTTCGAGATCGAGGGCGAGGGCGAGGGCCGCCCCTACGAGG
GCACCCAGACCGCCAAGCTGAAGGTGACCAAGGGCGGCCCCCTGCCCTTCGCCTGGGACATCCTGTCCCC
CCAGTTCATGTACGGCTCCAAGGCGTACGTGAAGCACCCCGCCGACATCCCCGATTACAAGAAGCTGTCC
TTCCCCGAGGGCTTCAAGTGGGAGCGCGTGATGAACTTCGAGGACGGCGGTCTGGTGACCGTGACCCAGG
ACTCCTCCCTGCAGGACGGCACGCTGATCTACAAGGTGAAGATGCGCGGCACCAACTTCCCCCCCGACGG
CCCCGTAATGCAGAAGAAGACCATGGGCTGGGAGGCCTCCACCGAGCGCCTGTACCCCCGCGACGGCGTG
CTGAAGGGCGAGATCCACCAGGCCCTGAAGCTGAAGGACGGCGGCCACTACCTGGTGGAGTTCAAGACCA
TCTACATGGCCAAGAAGCCCGTGCAACTGCCCGGCTACTACTACGTGGACACCAAGCTGGACATCACCTC
CCACAACGAGGACTACACCATCGTGGAACAGTACGAGCGCTCCGAGGGCCGCCACCACCTGTTCCTGTAC
GGCATGGACGAGCTGTACAAGTCCGGAGATAACGGAAGCGGAGCCACTAACTTCTCCCTGTTGAAACAAG
CAGGGGATGTCGAAGAGAATCCCGGGCCATCTAGAATGGCCCCCAAGAAGAAGAGGAAGGTGGTGAGCAA
GGGCGAGGAGGTCATCAAAGAGTTCATGCGCTTCAAGGTGCGCATGGAGGGCTCCATGAACGGCCACGAG
TTCGAGATCGAGGGCGAGGGCGAGGGCCGCCCCTACGAGGGCACCCAGACCGCCAAGCTGAAGGTGACCA
AGGGCGGCCCCCTGCCCTTCGCCTGGGACATCCTGTCCCCCCAGTTCATGTACGGCTCCAAGGCGTACGT
GAAGCACCCCGCCGACATCCCCGATTACAAGAAGCTGTCCTTCCCCGAGGGCTTCAAGTGGGAGCGCGTG
ATGAACTTCGAGGACGGCGGTCTGGTGACCGTGACCCAGGACTCCTCCCTGCAGGACGGCACGCTGATCT
ACAAGGTGAAGATGCGCGGCACCAACTTCCCCCCCGACGGCCCCGTAATGCAGAAGAAGACCATGGGCTG
GGAGGCCTCCACCGAGCGCCTGTACCCCCGCGACGGCGTGCTGAAGGGCGAGATCCACCAGGCCCTGAAG
CTGAAGGACGGCGGCCACTACCTGGTGGAGTTCAAGACCATCTACATGGCCAAGAAGCCCGTGCAACTGC
CCGGCTACTACTACGTGGACACCAAGCTGGACATCACCTCCCACAACGAGGACTACACCATCGTGGAACA
GTACGAGCGCTCCGAGGGCCGCCACCACCTGTTCCTGTACGGCATGGACGAGCTGTACAAGTAAGTCGAC
GGCGCGCCCCACCCCTGCAGGGAATTCGATATCAAGCTTATCGATAATCAACCTCTGGATTACAAAATTT
GTGAAAGATTGACTGGTATTCTTAACTATGTTGCTCCTTTTACGCTATGTGGATACGCTGCTTTAATGCC
TTTGTATCATGCTATTGCTTCCCGTATGGCTTTCATTTTCTCCTCCTTGTATAAATCCTGGTTGCTGTCT
CTTTATGAGGAGTTGTGGCCCGTTGTCAGGCAACGTGGCGTGGTGTGCACTGTGTTTGCTGACGCAACCC
CCACTGGTTGGGGCATTGCCACCACCTGTCAGCTCCTTTCCGGGACTTTCGCTTTCCCCCTCCCTATTGC
CACGGCGGAACTCATCGCCGCCTGCCTTGCCCGCTGCTGGACAGGGGCTCGGCTGTTGGGCACTGACAAT
TCCGTGGTGTTGTCGGGGAAATCATCGTCCTTTCCTTGGCTGCTCGCCTATGTTGCCACCTGGATTCTGC
GCGGGACGTCCTTCTGCTACGTCCCTTCGGCCCTCAATCCAGCGGACCTTCCTTCCCGCGGCCTGCTGCC
GGCTCTGCGGCCTCTTCCGCGTCTTCGCCTTCGCCCTCAGACGAGTCGGATCTCCCTTTGGGCCGCCTCC
CCGCATCGATACCGAGCGCTGCTCGAGAGATCTGTGATAGCGGCCATCAAGCTGGCCGCGACTCTAGATC
ATAATCAGCCATACCACATTTGTAGAGGTTTTACTTGCTTTAAAAAACCTCCCACACCTCCCCCTGAACC
TGAAACATAAAATGAATGCAATTGTTGTTGTTAACTTGTTTATTGCAGCTTATAATGGTTACAAATAAAG
CAATAGCATCACAAATTTCACAAATAAAGCATTTTTTTCACTGCATTCTAGTTGTGGTTTGTCCAAACTC
ATCAATGTATCAGCTTATCGATACCGCATGCACGTGCGGACCGAGCGGCCGCAGGAACCCCTAGTGATGG
AGTTGGCCACTCCCTCTCTGCGCGCTCGCTCGCTCACTGAGGCCGGGCGACCAAAGGTCGCCCGACGCCC
GGGCTTTGCCCGGGCGGCCTCAGTGAGCGAGCGAGCGCGCAGCTGCCTGCAGGGGCGCCTGATGCGGTAT
TTTCTCCTTACGCATCTGTGCGGTATTTCACACCGCATA
[95 nt withheld, positions 3820-3914]
T
[46 nt withheld, positions 3916-3961]
C
[141 nt withheld, positions 3963-4103]
CCTTTGACGTTGGAGTCCACGTTCTTT
[37 nt withheld, positions 4131-4167]
ACTCTATCTCGGGCTATTCTTTTGATTTATAAGGGATTTTGCCGATTTCGGTCTATTGGTTAAAAAATGA
GCTGATTTAACAAAAATTTAACGCGAATTTTAACAAAATATTAACGTTTACAATTTTATGGTGCACTCTC
AGTACAATCTGCTCTGATGCCGCATAGTTAAGCCAGCCCCGACACCCGCCAACACCCGCTGACGCGCCCT
GACGGGCTTGTCTGCTCCCGGCATCCGCTTACAGACAAGCTGTGACCGTCTCCGGGAGCTGCATGTGTCA
GAGGTTTTCACCGTCATCACCGAAACGCGCGAGACGAAAGGGCCTCGTGATACGCCTATTTTTATAGGTT
AATGTCATGATAATAATGGTTTCTTAGACGTCAGGTGGCACTTTTCGGGGAAATGTGCGCGGAACCCCTA
TTTGTTTATTTTTCTAAATACATTCAAATATGTATCCGCTCATGAGACAATAACCCTGATAAATGCTTCA
ATAATATTGAAAAAGGAAGAGTATGAGTATTCAACATTTCCGTGTCGCCCTTATTCCCTTTTTTGCGGCA
TTTTGCCTTCCTGTTTTTGCTCACCCAGAAACGCTGGTGAAAGTAAAAGATGCTGAAGATCAGTTGGGTG
CACGAGTGGGTTACATCGAACTGGATCTCAACAGCGGTAAGATCCTTGAGAGTTTTCGCCCCGAAGAACG
TTTTCCAATGATGAGCACTTTTAAAGTTCTGCTATGTGGCGCGGTATTATCCCGTATTGACGCCGGGCAA
GAGCAACTCGGTCGCCGCATACACTATTCTCAGAATGACTTGGTTGAGTACTCACCAGTCACAGAAAAGC
ATCTTACGGATGGCATGACAGTAAGAGAATTATGCAGTGCTGCCATAACCATGAGTGATAACACTGCGGC
CAACTTACTTCTGACAACGATCGGAGGACCGAAGGAGCTAACCGCTTTTTTGCACAACATGGGGGATCAT
GTAACTCGCCTTGATCGTTGGGAACCGGAGCTGAATGAAGCCATACCAAACGACGAGCGTGACACCACGA
TGCCTGTAGCAATGGCAACAACGTTGCGCAAACTATTAACTGGCGAACTACTTACTCTAGCTTCCCGGCA
ACAATTAATAGACTGGATGGAGGCGGATAAAGTTGCAGGACCACTTCTGCGCTCGGCCCTTCCGGCTGGC
TGGTTTATTGCTGATAAATCTGGAGCCGGTGAGCGTGGGTCTCGCGGTATCATTGCAGCACTGGGGCCAG
ATGGTAAGCCCTCCCGTATCGTAGTTATCTACACGACGGGGAGTCAGGCAACTATGGATGAACGAAATAG
ACAGATCGCTGAGATAGGTGCCTCACTGATTAAGCATTGGTAACTGTCAGACCAAGTTTACTCATATATA
CTTTAGATTGATTTAAAACTTCATTTTTAATTTAAAAGGATCTAGGTGAAGATCCTTTTTGATAATCTCA
TGACCAAAATCCCTTAACGTGAGTTTTCGTTCCACTGAGCGTCAGACCCCGTAGAAAAGATCAAAGGATC
TTCTTGAGATCCTTTTTTTCTGCGCGTAATCTGCTGCTTGCAAACAAAAAAACCACCGCTACCAGCGGTG
GTTTGTTTGCCGGATCAAGAGCTACCAACTCTTTTTCCGAAGGTAACTGGCTTCAGCAGAGCGCAGATAC
CAAATACTGTTCTTCTAGTGTAGCCGTAGTTAGGCCACCACTTCAAGAACTCTGTAGCACCGCCTACATA
CCTCGCTCTGCTAATCCTGTTACCAGTGGCTGCTGCCAGTGGCGATAAGTCGTGTCTTACCGGGTTGGAC
TCAAGACGATAGTTACCGGATAAGGCGCAGCGGTCGGGCTGAACGGGGGGTTCGTGCACACAGCCCAGCT
TGGAGCGAACGACCTACACCGAACTGAGATACCTACAGCGTGAGCTATGAGAAAGCGCCACGCTTCCCGA
AGGGAGAAAGGCGGACAGGTATCCGGTAAGCGGCAGGGTCGGAACAGGAGAGCGCACGAGGGAGCTTCCA
GGGGGAAACGCCTGGTATCTTTATAGTCCTGTCGGGTTTCGCCACCTCTGACTTGAGCGTCGATTTTTGT
GATGCTCGTCAGGGGGGCGGAGCCTATGGAAAAACGCCAGCAACGCGGCCTTTTTACGGTTCCTGGCCTT
TTGCTGGCCTTTTGCTCACATGT
Features (pLannotate 1.2.2; 17 found; start..end, strand, type, name):
     12..39      +  repeat_region  AAV2 ITR (fragment): inverted terminal repeat of adeno-associated virus serotype 2 inverted
     68..95      +  repeat_region  AAV2 ITR (fragment): inverted terminal repeat of adeno-associated virus serotype 2 inverted
    979..1111    +  intron         chimeric intron: chimera between introns from human β-globin and immunoglobulin heavy chain genes
   1140..1841    +  CDS            dTomato: dTomato is a basic (constitutively fluorescent) orange fluorescent protein published in 2004, derived from Discosoma sp.. It is reported to be a somewhat slowly-maturing dimer with low acid sensitivity.
   1951..2651    +  CDS            dTomato (fragment): dimeric variant of DsRed fluorescent protein (Shaner et al., 2004) mammalian codon-optimized
   2681..2706    +  misc_feature   MCS (fragment): pBluescript multiple cloning site
   2706..3294    +  misc_feature   WPRE: woodchuck hepatitis virus posttranscriptional regulatory element
   3357..3440    +  CDS            large T antigen (fragment): large T antigen from SV40 (simian virus 40)
   3463..3544    +  polyA_signal   SV40 poly(A) signal: SV40 polyadenylation signal
   3623..3763    +  repeat_region  AAV2 ITR: inverted terminal repeat of adeno-associated virus serotype 2 inverted
   3768..3819    -  misc_feature   bom (fragment): basis of mobility region from pBR322
   3838..4293    +  rep_origin     f1 ori (sequence partly withheld): f1 bacteriophage origin of replication; arrow indicates direction of (+) strand synthesis
   4294..4343    -  misc_feature   bom (fragment): basis of mobility region from pBR322
   4445..4480    -  CDS            rop (fragment): Rop protein, which maintains plasmids at low copy number; rop
   4575..4679    +  promoter       AmpR promoter: bla
   4680..5540    +  CDS            AmpR: β-lactamase; bla; confers resistance to ampicillin, carbenicillin, and related antibiotics
   5711..6299    +  rep_origin     ori: high-copy-number ColE1/pMB1/pBR322/pUC origin of replication
