[The description below was written by a language model from this plasmid's Addgene catalogue record and pLannotate feature annotations shown in this document.]
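Description:
pAAV-S5E5-dTom-nlsdTom is an adeno-associated virus transfer plasmid of about 6.4 kb, built by Gibson cloning on the AAV-Dlx-GFP backbone. It is intended for packaging recombinant AAV that labels parvalbumin-expressing (PV) cortical interneurons with the red-orange fluorescent protein dTomato. In bacteria it is maintained through a high-copy ColE1/pUC-type origin and selected with ampicillin via the bla gene and its own promoter. An f1 phage origin is also present, along with short remnants of pBR322 bom and rop sequences. The expression cassette is bounded by AAV2 inverted terminal repeats, which are the cis elements needed for genome replication and encapsidation. The right ITR is annotated in full, whereas only two short fragments are detected on the left. That may reflect the difficulty of sequencing or annotating these hairpin repeats, but the record does not settle this.

Expression is driven by the E5 regulatory element, an enhancer described in the catalogue entry as conferring specificity for PV interneurons. The feature table does not annotate this element or any minimal promoter. They presumably lie in the unannotated stretch between the left ITR and the chimeric β-globin/immunoglobulin intron, which precedes the coding region and helps boost expression. Two dTomato open reading frames follow in tandem. The name indicates a plain dTomato and a nuclear-localised copy, which would give both cytoplasmic and nuclear fluorescence, though the linker or separating sequence between them is not annotated. A WPRE and an SV40 polyadenylation signal enhance transcript stability and 3′ end processing. The construct serves as an enhancer-driven viral reporter for identifying and visualising PV interneurons without transgenic lines. The associated study title covers mice, non-human primates and humans.
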