Addgene plasmid #135640: pAAV-S5E5-dTom-nlsdTom
Purpose: AAV vector to drive the expression of dTomato in PV cortical interneuronsunder the control of the E5 regulatory element
Depositing lab: Jordane Dimidschstein. Depositing organization: Broad Institute. Publication: Viral manipulation of functionally distinct interneurons in mice, non-human primates and humans. Vormstein-Schneider D, Lin JD, Pelkey KA, Chittajallu R, Guo B, Arias-Garcia MA, Allaway K, Sakopoulos S, Schneider G, Stevenson O, Vergara J, Sharma J, Zhang Q, Franken TP, Smith J, Ibrahim LA, M Astro KJ, Sabri E, Huang S, Favuzzi E, Burbridge T, Xu Q, Guo L, Vogel I, Sanchez V, Saldi GA, Gorissen BL, Yuan X, Zaghloul KA, Devinsky O, Sabatini BL, Batista-Brito R, Reynolds J, Feng G, Fu Z, McBain CJ, Fishell G, Dimidschstein J. Nat Neurosci. 2020 Dec;23(12):1629-1636. doi: 10.1038/s41593-020-0692-9. Epub 2020 Aug 17. PubMed 32807948.
Backbone
  Vector backbone: AAV-Dlx-GFP
  Vector type: AAV
Growth in bacteria
  Bacterial resistance: Ampicillin, 100 μg/mL
  Growth temperature: 37°C
  Growth strain: NEB Stable
  Copy number: High Copy
Gene/Insert
  Gene/Insert name: dTom-nlsdTom
  Species: M. musculus (mouse)
  Mutation: None
  Cloning method: Gibson Cloning
Terms and licenses: Academic/Nonprofit Terms; Industry Terms: Not Available to Industry
Depositor comments: Please visit https://www.biorxiv.org/content/10.1101/808170v1 for BioRxiv preprint
How to cite: pAAV-S5E5-dTom-nlsdTom was a gift from Jordane Dimidschstein (Addgene plasmid # 135640 ; http://n2t.net/addgene:135640 ; RRID:Addgene_135640)
